>Addgene plasmid #136271 | pCMV-PE2-pegRNA-tetra-com vector | addgene full sequence | sequence record 273274 | Addgene NGS Result
GAAACACCGGGAGACGCTCGAGCGTCTCCGTTTGAGAGCTAGGCCCTGAATGCCTGCGAGCATCCCACGG
CCTAGCAAGTTCAAATAAGGCTAGTCCGTTATCAACTTGAAAAAGTGGCACCGAGTCGGTGCTTTTTTTG
TACATCGCGATGTACGGGCCAGATATACGCGTTGACATTGATTATTGACTAGTTATTAATAGTAATCAAT
TACGGGGTCATTAGTTCATAGCCCATATATGGAGTTCCGCGTTACATAACTTACGGTAAATGGCCCGCCT
GGCTGACCGCCCAACGACCCCCGCCCATTGACGTCAATAATGACGTATGTTCCCATAGTAACGCCAATAG
GGACTTTCCATTGACGTCAATGGGTGGAGTATTTACGGTAAACTGCCCACTTGGCAGTACATCAAGTGTA
TCATATGCCAAGTACGCCCCCTATTGACGTCAATGACGGTAAATGGCCCGCCTGGCATTATGCCCAGTAC
ATGACCTTATGGGACTTTCCTACTTGGCAGTACATCTACGTATTAGTCATCGCTATTACCATGGTGATGC
GGTTTTGGCAGTACATCAATGGGCGTGGATAGCGGTTTGACTCACGGGGATTTCCAAGTCTCCACCCCAT
TGACGTCAATGGGAGTTTGTTTTGGCACCAAAATCAACGGGACTTTCCAAAATGTCGTAACAACTCCGCC
CCATTGACGCAAATGGGCGGTAGGCGTGTACGGTGGGAGGTCTATATAAGCAGAGCTGGTTTAGTGAACC
GTCAGATCCGCTAGAGATCCGCGGCCGCTAATACGACTCACTATAGGGAGAGCCGCCACCATGAAACGGA
CAGCCGACGGAAGCGAGTTCGAGTCACCAAAGAAGAAGCGGAAAGTCGACAAGAAGTACAGCATCGGCCT
GGACATCGGCACCAACTCTGTGGGCTGGGCCGTGATCACCGACGAGTACAAGGTGCCCAGCAAGAAATTC
AAGGTGCTGGGCAACACCGACCGGCACAGCATCAAGAAGAACCTGATCGGAGCCCTGCTGTTCGACAGCG
GCGAAACAGCCGAGGCCACCCGGCTGAAGAGAACCGCCAGAAGAAGATACACCAGACGGAAGAACCGGAT
CTGCTATCTGCAAGAGATCTTCAGCAACGAGATGGCCAAGGTGGACGACAGCTTCTTCCACAGACTGGAA
GAGTCCTTCCTGGTGGAAGAGGATAAGAAGCACGAGCGGCACCCCATCTTCGGCAACATCGTGGACGAGG
TGGCCTACCACGAGAAGTACCCCACCATCTACCACCTGAGAAAGAAACTGGTGGACAGCACCGACAAGGC
CGACCTGCGGCTGATCTATCTGGCCCTGGCCCACATGATCAAGTTCCGGGGCCACTTCCTGATCGAGGGC
GACCTGAACCCCGACAACAGCGACGTGGACAAGCTGTTCATCCAGCTGGTGCAGACCTACAACCAGCTGT
TCGAGGAAAACCCCATCAACGCCAGCGGCGTGGACGCCAAGGCCATCCTGTCTGCCAGACTGAGCAAGAG
CAGACGGCTGGAAAATCTGATCGCCCAGCTGCCCGGCGAGAAGAAGAATGGCCTGTTCGGAAACCTGATT
GCCCTGAGCCTGGGCCTGACCCCCAACTTCAAGAGCAACTTCGACCTGGCCGAGGATGCCAAACTGCAGC
TGAGCAAGGACACCTACGACGACGACCTGGACAACCTGCTGGCCCAGATCGGCGACCAGTACGCCGACCT
GTTTCTGGCCGCCAAGAACCTGTCCGACGCCATCCTGCTGAGCGACATCCTGAGAGTGAACACCGAGATC
ACCAAGGCCCCCCTGAGCGCCTCTATGATCAAGAGATACGACGAGCACCACCAGGACCTGACCCTGCTGA
AAGCTCTCGTGCGGCAGCAGCTGCCTGAGAAGTACAAAGAGATTTTCTTCGACCAGAGCAAGAACGGCTA
CGCCGGCTACATTGACGGCGGAGCCAGCCAGGAAGAGTTCTACAAGTTCATCAAGCCCATCCTGGAAAAG
ATGGACGGCACCGAGGAACTGCTCGTGAAGCTGAACAGAGAGGACCTGCTGCGGAAGCAGCGGACCTTCG
ACAACGGCAGCATCCCCCACCAGATCCACCTGGGAGAGCTGCACGCCATTCTGCGGCGGCAGGAAGATTT
TTACCCATTCCTGAAGGACAACCGGGAAAAGATCGAGAAGATCCTGACCTTCCGCATCCCCTACTACGTG
GGCCCTCTGGCCAGGGGAAACAGCAGATTCGCCTGGATGACCAGAAAGAGCGAGGAAACCATCACCCCCT
GGAACTTCGAGGAAGTGGTGGACAAGGGCGCTTCCGCCCAGAGCTTCATCGAGCGGATGACCAACTTCGA
TAAGAACCTGCCCAACGAGAAGGTGCTGCCCAAGCACAGCCTGCTGTACGAGTACTTCACCGTGTATAAC
GAGCTGACCAAAGTGAAATACGTGACCGAGGGAATGAGAAAGCCCGCCTTCCTGAGCGGCGAGCAGAAAA
AGGCCATCGTGGACCTGCTGTTCAAGACCAACCGGAAAGTGACCGTGAAGCAGCTGAAAGAGGACTACTT
CAAGAAAATCGAGTGCTTCGACTCCGTGGAAATCTCCGGCGTGGAAGATCGGTTCAACGCCTCCCTGGGC
ACATACCACGATCTGCTGAAAATTATCAAGGACAAGGACTTCCTGGACAATGAGGAAAACGAGGACATTC
TGGAAGATATCGTGCTGACCCTGACACTGTTTGAGGACAGAGAGATGATCGAGGAACGGCTGAAAACCTA
TGCCCACCTGTTCGACGACAAAGTGATGAAGCAGCTGAAGCGGCGGAGATACACCGGCTGGGGCAGGCTG
AGCCGGAAGCTGATCAACGGCATCCGGGACAAGCAGTCCGGCAAGACAATCCTGGATTTCCTGAAGTCCG
ACGGCTTCGCCAACAGAAACTTCATGCAGCTGATCCACGACGACAGCCTGACCTTTAAAGAGGACATCCA
GAAAGCCCAGGTGTCCGGCCAGGGCGATAGCCTGCACGAGCACATTGCCAATCTGGCCGGCAGCCCCGCC
ATTAAGAAGGGCATCCTGCAGACAGTGAAGGTGGTGGACGAGCTCGTGAAAGTGATGGGCCGGCACAAGC
CCGAGAACATCGTGATCGAAATGGCCAGAGAGAACCAGACCACCCAGAAGGGACAGAAGAACAGCCGCGA
GAGAATGAAGCGGATCGAAGAGGGCATCAAAGAGCTGGGCAGCCAGATCCTGAAAGAACACCCCGTGGAA
AACACCCAGCTGCAGAACGAGAAGCTGTACCTGTACTACCTGCAGAATGGGCGGGATATGTACGTGGACC
AGGAACTGGACATCAACCGGCTGTCCGACTACGATGTGGACGCTATCGTGCCTCAGAGCTTTCTGAAGGA
CGACTCCATCGACAACAAGGTGCTGACCAGAAGCGACAAGAACCGGGGCAAGAGCGACAACGTGCCCTCC
GAAGAGGTCGTGAAGAAGATGAAGAACTACTGGCGGCAGCTGCTGAACGCCAAGCTGATTACCCAGAGAA
AGTTCGACAATCTGACCAAGGCCGAGAGAGGCGGCCTGAGCGAACTGGATAAGGCCGGCTTCATCAAGAG
ACAGCTGGTGGAAACCCGGCAGATCACAAAGCACGTGGCACAGATCCTGGACTCCCGGATGAACACTAAG
TACGACGAGAATGACAAGCTGATCCGGGAAGTGAAAGTGATCACCCTGAAGTCCAAGCTGGTGTCCGATT
TCCGGAAGGATTTCCAGTTTTACAAAGTGCGCGAGATCAACAACTACCACCACGCCCACGACGCCTACCT
GAACGCCGTCGTGGGAACCGCCCTGATCAAAAAGTACCCTAAGCTGGAAAGCGAGTTCGTGTACGGCGAC
TACAAGGTGTACGACGTGCGGAAGATGATCGCCAAGAGCGAGCAGGAAATCGGCAAGGCTACCGCCAAGT
ACTTCTTCTACAGCAACATCATGAACTTTTTCAAGACCGAGATTACCCTGGCCAACGGCGAGATCCGGAA
GCGGCCTCTGATCGAGACAAACGGCGAAACCGGGGAGATCGTGTGGGATAAGGGCCGGGATTTTGCCACC
GTGCGGAAAGTGCTGAGCATGCCCCAAGTGAATATCGTGAAAAAGACCGAGGTGCAGACAGGCGGCTTCA
GCAAAGAGTCTATCCTGCCCAAGAGGAACAGCGATAAGCTGATCGCCAGAAAGAAGGACTGGGACCCTAA
GAAGTACGGCGGCTTCGACAGCCCCACCGTGGCCTATTCTGTGCTGGTGGTGGCCAAAGTGGAAAAGGGC
AAGTCCAAGAAACTGAAGAGTGTGAAAGAGCTGCTGGGGATCACCATCATGGAAAGAAGCAGCTTCGAGA
AGAATCCCATCGACTTTCTGGAAGCCAAGGGCTACAAAGAAGTGAAAAAGGACCTGATCATCAAGCTGCC
TAAGTACTCCCTGTTCGAGCTGGAAAACGGCCGGAAGAGAATGCTGGCCTCTGCCGGCGAACTGCAGAAG
GGAAACGAACTGGCCCTGCCCTCCAAATATGTGAACTTCCTGTACCTGGCCAGCCACTATGAGAAGCTGA
AGGGCTCCCCCGAGGATAATGAGCAGAAACAGCTGTTTGTGGAACAGCACAAGCACTACCTGGACGAGAT
CATCGAGCAGATCAGCGAGTTCTCCAAGAGAGTGATCCTGGCCGACGCTAATCTGGACAAAGTGCTGTCC
GCCTACAACAAGCACCGGGATAAGCCCATCAGAGAGCAGGCCGAGAATATCATCCACCTGTTTACCCTGA
CCAATCTGGGAGCCCCTGCCGCCTTCAAGTACTTTGACACCACCATCGACCGGAAGAGGTACACCAGCAC
CAAAGAGGTGCTGGACGCCACCCTGATCCACCAGAGCATCACCGGCCTGTACGAGACACGGATCGACCTG
TCTCAGCTGGGAGGTGACTCTGGAGGATCTAGCGGAGGATCCTCTGGCAGCGAGACACCAGGAACAAGCG
AGTCAGCAACACCAGAGAGCAGTGGCGGCAGCAGCGGCGGCAGCAGCACCCTAAATATAGAAGATGAGTA
TCGGCTACATGAGACCTCAAAAGAGCCAGATGTTTCTCTAGGGTCCACATGGCTGTCTGATTTTCCTCAG
GCCTGGGCGGAAACCGGGGGCATGGGACTGGCAGTTCGCCAAGCTCCTCTGATCATACCTCTGAAAGCAA
CCTCTACCCCCGTGTCCATAAAACAATACCCCATGTCACAAGAAGCCAGACTGGGGATCAAGCCCCACAT
ACAGAGACTGTTGGACCAGGGAATACTGGTACCCTGCCAGTCCCCCTGGAACACGCCCCTGCTACCCGTT
AAGAAACCAGGGACTAATGATTATAGGCCTGTCCAGGATCTGAGAGAAGTCAACAAGCGGGTGGAAGACA
TCCACCCCACCGTGCCCAACCCTTACAACCTCTTGAGCGGGCTCCCACCGTCCCACCAGTGGTACACTGT
GCTTGATTTAAAGGATGCCTTTTTCTGCCTGAGACTCCACCCCACCAGTCAGCCTCTCTTCGCCTTTGAG
TGGAGAGATCCAGAGATGGGAATCTCAGGACAATTGACCTGGACCAGACTCCCACAGGGTTTCAAAAACA
GTCCCACCCTGTTTAATGAGGCACTGCACAGAGACCTAGCAGACTTCCGGATCCAGCACCCAGACTTGAT
CCTGCTACAGTACGTGGATGACTTACTGCTGGCCGCCACTTCTGAGCTAGACTGCCAACAAGGTACTCGG
GCCCTGTTACAAACCCTAGGGAACCTCGGGTATCGGGCCTCGGCCAAGAAAGCCCAAATTTGCCAGAAAC
AGGTCAAGTATCTGGGGTATCTTCTAAAAGAGGGTCAGAGATGGCTGACTGAGGCCAGAAAAGAGACTGT
GATGGGGCAGCCTACTCCGAAGACCCCTCGACAACTAAGGGAGTTCCTAGGGAAGGCAGGCTTCTGTCGC
CTCTTCATCCCTGGGTTTGCAGAAATGGCAGCCCCCCTGTACCCTCTCACCAAACCGGGGACTCTGTTTA
ATTGGGGCCCAGACCAACAAAAGGCCTATCAAGAAATCAAGCAAGCTCTTCTAACTGCCCCAGCCCTGGG
GTTGCCAGATTTGACTAAGCCCTTTGAACTCTTTGTCGACGAGAAGCAGGGCTACGCCAAAGGTGTCCTA
ACGCAAAAACTGGGACCTTGGCGTCGGCCGGTGGCCTACCTGTCCAAAAAGCTAGACCCAGTAGCAGCTG
GGTGGCCCCCTTGCCTACGGATGGTAGCAGCCATTGCCGTACTGACAAAGGATGCAGGCAAGCTAACCAT
GGGACAGCCACTAGTCATTCTGGCCCCCCATGCAGTAGAGGCACTAGTCAAACAACCCCCCGACCGCTGG
CTTTCCAACGCCCGGATGACTCACTATCAGGCCTTGCTTTTGGACACGGACCGGGTCCAGTTCGGACCGG
TGGTAGCCCTGAACCCGGCTACGCTGCTCCCACTGCCTGAGGAAGGGCTGCAACACAACTGCCTTGATAT
CCTGGCCGAAGCCCACGGAACCCGACCCGACCTAACGGACCAGCCGCTCCCAGACGCCGACCACACCTGG
TACACGGATGGAAGCAGTCTCTTACAAGAGGGACAGCGTAAGGCGGGAGCTGCGGTGACCACCGAGACCG
AGGTAATCTGGGCTAAAGCCCTGCCAGCCGGGACATCCGCTCAGCGGGCTGAACTGATAGCACTCACCCA
GGCCCTAAAGATGGCAGAAGGTAAGAAGCTAAATGTTTATACTGATAGCCGTTATGCTTTTGCTACTGCC
CATATCCATGGAGAAATATACAGAAGGCGTGGGTGGCTCACATCAGAAGGCAAAGAGATCAAAAATAAAG
ACGAGATCTTGGCCCTACTAAAAGCCCTCTTTCTGCCCAAAAGACTTAGCATAATCCATTGTCCAGGACA
TCAAAAGGGACACAGCGCCGAGGCTAGAGGCAACCGGATGGCTGACCAAGCGGCCCGAAAGGCAGCCATC
ACAGAGACTCCAGACACCTCTACCCTCCTCATAGAAAATTCATCACCCTCTGGCGGCTCAAAAAGAACCG
CCGACGGCAGCGAATTCGAGCCCAAGAAGAAGAGGAAAGTCTAACCGGTCATCATCACCATCACCATTGA
GTTTAAACCCGCTGATCAGCCTCGACTGTGCCTTCTAGTTGCCAGCCATCTGTTGTTTGCCCCTCCCCCG
TGCCTTCCTTGACCCTGGAAGGTGCCACTCCCACTGTCCTTTCCTAATAAAATGAGAAAATTGCATCGCA
TTGTCTGAGTAGGTGTCATTCTATTCTGGGGGGTGGGGTGGGGCAGGACAGCAAGGGGGAGGATTGGGAA
GACAATAGCAGGCATGCTGGGGATGCGGTGGGCTCTATGGCTTCTGAGGCGGAAAGAACCAGCTGGGGCT
CGATACCGTCGACCTCTAGCTAGAGCTTGGCGTAATCATGGTCATAGCTGTTTCCTGTGTGAAATTGTTA
TCCGCTCACAATTCCACACAACATACGAGCCGGAAGCATAAAGTGTAAAGCCTAGGGTGCCTAATGAGTG
AGCTAACTCACATTAATTGCGTTGCGCTCACTGCCCGCTTTCCAGTCGGGAAACCTGTCGTGCCAGCTGC
ATTAATGAATCGGCCAACGCGCGGGGAGAGGCGGTTTGCGTATTGGGCGCTCTTCCGCTTCCTCGCTCAC
TGACTCGCTGCGCTCGGTCGTTCGGCTGCGGCGAGCGGTATCAGCTCACTCAAAGGCGGTAATACGGTTA
TCCACAGAATCAGGGGATAACGCAGGAAAGAACATGTGAGCAAAAGGCCAGCAAAAGGCCAGGAACCGTA
AAAAGGCCGCGTTGCTGGCGTTTTTCCATAGGCTCCGCCCCCCTGACGAGCATCACAAAAATCGACGCTC
AAGTCAGAGGTGGCGAAACCCGACAGGACTATAAAGATACCAGGCGTTTCCCCCTGGAAGCTCCCTCGTG
CGCTCTCCTGTTCCGACCCTGCCGCTTACCGGATACCTGTCCGCCTTTCTCCCTTCGGGAAGCGTGGCGC
TTTCTCATAGCTCACGCTGTAGGTATCTCAGTTCGGTGTAGGTCGTTCGCTCCAAGCTGGGCTGTGTGCA
CGAACCCCCCGTTCAGCCCGACCGCTGCGCCTTATCCGGTAACTATCGTCTTGAGTCCAACCCGGTAAGA
CACGACTTATCGCCACTGGCAGCAGCCACTGGTAACAGGATTAGCAGAGCGAGGTATGTAGGCGGTGCTA
CAGAGTTCTTGAAGTGGTGGCCTAACTACGGCTACACTAGAAGAACAGTATTTGGTATCTGCGCTCTGCT
GAAGCCAGTTACCTTCGGAAAAAGAGTTGGTAGCTCTTGATCCGGCAAACAAACCACCGCTGGTAGCGGT
GGTTTTTTTGTTTGCAAGCAGCAGATTACGCGCAGAAAAAAAGGATCTCAAGAAGATCCTTTGATCTTTT
CTACGGGGTCTGACACTCAGTGGAACGAAAACTCACGTTAAGGGATTTTGGTCATGAGATTATCAAAAAG
GATCTTCACCTAGATCCTTTTAAATTAAAAATGAAGTTTTAAATCAATCTAAAGTATATATGAGTAAACT
TGGTCTGACAGTTACCAATGCTTAATCAGTGAGGCACCTATCTCAGCGATCTGTCTATTTCGTTCATCCA
TAGTTGCCTGACTCCCCGTCGTGTAGATAACTACGATACGGGAGGGCTTACCATCTGGCCCCAGTGCTGC
AATGATACCGCGAGACCCACGCTCACCGGCTCCAGATTTATCAGCAATAAACCAGCCAGCCGGAAGGGCC
GAGCGCAGAAGTGGTCCTGCAACTTTATCCGCCTCCATCCAGTCTATTAATTGTTGCCGGGAAGCTAGAG
TAAGTAGTTCGCCAGTTAATAGTTTGCGCAACGTTGTTGCCATTGCTACAGGCATCGTGGTGTCACGCTC
GTCGTTTGGTATGGCTTCATTCAGCTCCGGTTCCCAACGATCAAGGCGAGTTACATGATCCCCCATGTTG
TGCAAAAAAGCGGTTAGCTCCTTCGGTCCTCCGATCGTTGTCAGAAGTAAGTTGGCCGCAGTGTTATCAC
TCATGGTTATGGCAGCACTGCATAATTCTCTTACTGTCATGCCATCCGTAAGATGCTTTTCTGTGACTGG
TGAGTACTCAACCAAGTCATTCTGAGAATAGTGTATGCGGCGACCGAGTTGCTCTTGCCCGGCGTCAATA
CGGGATAATACCGCGCCACATAGCAGAACTTTAAAAGTGCTCATCATTGGAAAACGTTCTTCGGGGCGAA
AACTCTCAAGGATCTTACCGCTGTTGAGATCCAGTTCGATGTAACCCACTCGTGCACCCAACTGATCTTC
AGCATCTTTTACTTTCACCAGCGTTTCTGGGTGAGCAAAAACAGGAAGGCAAAATGCCGCAAAAAAGGGA
ATAAGGGCGACACGGAAATGTTGAATACTCATACTCTTCCTTTTTCAATATTATTGAAGCATTTATCAGG
GTTATTGTCTCATGAGCGGATACATATTTGAATGTATTTAGAAAAATAAACAAATAGGGGTTCCGCGCAC
ATTTCCCCGAAAAGTGCCACCTGACGTCGACGGATCGGGAGATCGATCTCCCGATCCCCTAGGGTCTACT
CTCAGTACAATCTGCTCTGATGCCGCATAGTTAAGCCAGTATCTGCTCCCTGCTTGTGTGTTGGAGGTCG
CTGAGTAGTGCGCGAGCAAAATTTAAGCTACAACAAGGCAAGGCTTGACCGACAATTGCATGAAGAATCT
GCTTAGGGTTAGGCGTTTTGCGCTGCTTCGCGAAAGCTTGAGGGCCTATTTCCCATGATTCCTTCATATT
TGCATATACGATACAAGGCTGTTAGAGAGATAATTGGAATTAATTTGACTGTAAACACAAAGATATTAGT
ACAAAATACGTGACGTAGAAAGTAATAATTTCTTGGGTAGTTTGCAGTTTTAAAATTATGTTTTAAAATG
GACTATCATATGCTTACCGTAACTTGAAAGTATTTCGATTTCTTGGCTTTATATATCTTGTGGAAAGGAC
Features (pLannotate 1.2.2; 19 found; start..end, strand, type, name):
     73..132     +  misc_RNA       gRNA scaffold (fragment): guide RNA scaffold for the Streptococcus pyogenes CRISPR/Cas9 system
    174..553     +  enhancer       CMV enhancer: human cytomegalovirus immediate early enhancer
    554..757     +  promoter       CMV promoter: human cytomegalovirus (CMV) immediate early promoter
    799..817     +  promoter       T7 promoter: promoter for bacteriophage T7 RNA polymerase
    888..2489    +  CDS            Cas9(N): N-terminal portion of Streptococcus pyogenes Cas9 (Zetsche et al., 2015)
   2490..4984    +  CDS            Cas9(C) (fragment): C-terminal portion of Streptococcus pyogenes Cas9 (Zetsche et al., 2015)
   5088..7119    +  CDS            gag-pol (fragment): Moloney murine leukemia virus Gag-Pol polyprotein; gag-pol; contains a read-through stop codon
   7236..7460    +  polyA_signal   bGH poly(A) signal: bovine growth hormone polyadenylation signal
   7464..7485    +  promoter       SV40 promoter (fragment): SV40 enhancer and early promoter
   7490..7506    +  misc_feature   MCS (fragment): pBluescript multiple cloning site
   7555..7571    -  protein_bind   lac operator: The lac repressor binds to the lac operator to inhibit transcription in E. coli. This inhibition can be relieved by adding lactose or isopropyl-β-D-thiogalactopyranoside (IPTG). lac repressor encoded by lacI
   7579..7609    -  promoter       lac promoter: promoter for the E. coli lac operon
   7624..7645    -  protein_bind   CAP binding site: CAP binding activates transcription in the presence of cAMP. E. coli catabolite activator protein
   7658..7750    -  CDS            lacI (fragment): lac repressor; lacI; The lac repressor binds to the lac operator to inhibit transcription in E. coli. This inhibition can be relieved by adding lactose or isopropyl-β-D-thiogalactopyranoside (IPTG).
   7933..8521    -  rep_origin     ori: high-copy-number ColE1/pMB1/pBR322/pUC origin of replication
   8692..9552    -  CDS            AmpR: β-lactamase; bla; confers resistance to ampicillin, carbenicillin, and related antibiotics
   9553..9657    -  promoter       AmpR promoter: bla
   9728..9772    -  misc_feature   bom (fragment): basis of mobility region from pBR322
   9910..10150   +  promoter       U6 promoter: RNA polymerase III promoter for human U6 snRNA
