[The description below was written by a language model from this plasmid's Addgene catalogue record and pLannotate feature annotations shown in this document.]
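Description:
pCMV-PE2-pegRNA-tetra-com vector is a roughly 10.2 kb mammalian expression plasmid on a pCMV backbone that carries both components of a prime editing system: the PE2 editor protein and a cassette for a modified prime editing guide RNA (pegRNA). It is propagated in E. coli through a high-copy ColE1/pUC-type origin and selected with ampicillin via the AmpR (β-lactamase) gene. Short remnants of lac regulatory elements, lacI, a pBluescript cloning site and the pBR322 bom region are backbone leftovers.

The PE2 open reading frame is driven by the human CMV immediate-early enhancer and promoter, with a T7 promoter just upstream of the coding region, and is terminated by the bovine growth hormone polyadenylation signal. The annotation software splits the editor into Streptococcus pyogenes Cas9 N- and C-terminal portions followed by a fragment of Moloney murine leukemia virus Gag-Pol. This matches the PE2 design, in which a Cas9 nickase is fused to an engineered M-MLV reverse transcriptase, although the specific mutations are not listed in the record.

The human U6 RNA polymerase III promoter sits at the end of the linearised map and, across the circular junction, reads toward a partial S. pyogenes gRNA scaffold. Detection as a fragment is consistent with the scaffold being altered by the "tetra-com" modification. That name suggests a com RNA aptamer placed in the scaffold tetraloop, but the record does not define the modification or name a target spacer, so this appears to be an acceptor vector.

Although catalogued as lentiviral, the feature table shows no LTRs, packaging signal or other lentiviral elements. Any role in lentiviral particle-based delivery is not explained by the record.
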