Addgene plasmid #136271: pCMV-PE2-pegRNA-tetra-com vector
Purpose: Expresses PE2 and Tetra-com modified pegRNA cassette
Depositing lab: Baisong Lu. Depositing organization: Wake Forest University Health Sciences.
Backbone
  Vector backbone: pCMV
  Vector type: Mammalian Expression, Lentiviral, CRISPR
Growth in bacteria
  Bacterial resistance: Ampicillin, 100 μg/mL
  Growth temperature: 37°C
  Growth strain: NEB Stable
  Copy number: High Copy
Gene/Insert
  Gene/Insert name: PE2 and pegRNA cassette
Terms and licenses: Academic/Nonprofit Terms; Industry Terms: Not Available to Industry
How to cite: pCMV-PE2-pegRNA-tetra-com vector was a gift from Baisong Lu (Addgene plasmid # 136271 ; http://n2t.net/addgene:136271 ; RRID:Addgene_136271)
